>Addgene plasmid #13273 | pcDNA3-HA-14-3-3 epsilon | addgene partial sequence | sequence record 19641 | 13273 with BGH-rev
TATAGAATAGGGCCCTCTAGATGCATGCTCGAGTCGACCCGAACTCTAGATCACTGATTCTCATCTTCCA
CATCCTGCAGCGCTTCTTTATTCTGCTCTTCACCATCGCCCTGCATGTCTGAGGTCCACAGCGTCAGGTT
ATCACGTAGCAGCTGCATGATGAGTGTGGAGTCCTTATAGCTTTCTTCACTCAGCGTGTCCAGTTCTGCA
ATTGCGTCATCAAAAGCTGCTTTTGCCAACCTGCAGGCACGGTCGGGGGAATTAAGAATTTCATAGTAGA
ATACGGAAAAGTTGAGAGCAAGACCTAAACGAATGGGGTGCGTTGGAGGAAGTTCTGTCATCGCAATGTC
ACTAGCAGCTTTGTAAGCCACAAGGCTGTTCTCTGCTGCCTCCTTCCTGTCGTTTCCTGTGGCAAACTCA
GCCAGATACCTGTGGTAGTCCCCTTTCATTTTATAATAGAAAACCTTGGACTCGCCAGTGTTAGCTGCTG
GAATGAGGTGCTTGTCCAGTACATCCAGAATGTCACAACAGATTAACTTGAGCTCAGTTTCAACCATTTG
CCGGTACTCCCGAATCATCTTTAATTTGTCCTCTCCTCCCTTGTTTTCTTCCTTCTGTTCAATGCTGCTG
ATTATTCTCCAGGATGCTCTTCTGGCTCCAATCACATTTTTATATGCAACAGATAAAAGGTTTCGTTCTT
CAACTGTCAGCTCCACGTCCATTCCTGCTACTTTCTTCATTGATTCCACCATTTCGTCGTATCGCTCGGC
CTGCTCTGCCAGCTTCGCCTGGTACACCAGATCCTCCCGATCATCCATGGTGGATCCGAGGGAGGCGTA
