>Addgene plasmid #13273 | pcDNA3-HA-14-3-3 epsilon | addgene partial sequence | sequence record 19642 | T7 5'-TAATACGACTCACTATAGGG-3'
CCGACTACGCCTCCCTCGGATCCACCATGGATGATCGGGAGGATCTGGTGTACCAGGCGAAGCTGGCAGA
GCAGGCCGAGCGATACGACGAAATGGTGGAATCAATGAAGAAAGTAGCAGGAATGGACGTGGAGCTGACA
GTTGAAGAACGAAACCTTTTATCTGTTGCATATAAAAATGTGATTGGAGCCAGAAGAGCATCCTGGAGAA
TAATCAGCAGCATTGAACAGAAGGAAGAAAACAAGGGAGGAGAGGACAAATTAAAGATGATTCGGGAGTA
CCGGCAAATGGTTGAAACTGAGCTCAAGTTAATCTGTTGTGACATTCTGGATGTACTGGACAAGCACCTC
ATTCCAGCAGCTAACACTGGCGAGTCCAAGGTTTTCTATTATAAAATGAAAGGGGACTACCACAGGTATC
TGGCTGAGTTTGCCACAGGAAACGACAGGAAGGAGGCAGCAGAGAACAGCCTTGTGGCTTACAAAGCTGC
TAGTGACATTGCGATGACAGAACTTCCTCCAACGCACCCCATTCGTTTAGGTCTTGCTCTCAACTTTTCC
GTATTCTACTATGAAATTCTTAATTCCCCCGACCGTGCCTGCAGGTTGGCAAAAGCAGCTTTTGATGAC
