[The description below was written by a language model from this plasmid's Addgene catalogue record.]
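Description:
pcDNA3-HA-14-3-3 epsilon is a mammalian expression plasmid built on the Invitrogen pcDNA3 backbone (about 5.4 kb without insert). It is propagated in E. coli as a high-copy plasmid under ampicillin selection, and it carries a neomycin resistance marker that allows G418 selection of transfected mammalian cells, so it can be used for either transient expression or the derivation of stable lines.

The insert is human 14-3-3 epsilon, the product of the YWHAE gene, cloned between the BamHI and XhoI sites of the polylinker; the record does not say whether these sites remain intact. An HA epitope tag is fused to the N-terminus of the protein, which lets the exogenous protein be detected or immunoprecipitated with anti-HA antibodies and distinguished from endogenous 14-3-3 isoforms. The record does not explicitly list the promoter, but pcDNA3 as a standard backbone drives inserts from the CMV immediate-early promoter. A T7 promoter lies upstream of the cloning site, consistent with the T7 primer listed for sequencing from the 5′ end. No feature table or insert size is provided, so details of the exact coding boundaries and any linker between tag and protein cannot be stated.

14-3-3 proteins are generally known as adaptor proteins that bind phosphoserine/phosphothreonine motifs. A tagged expression construct of this kind is typically suited to overexpression, co-immunoprecipitation and localisation studies of 14-3-3 epsilon and its binding partners in cultured mammalian cells, although the record does not specify a particular application.
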