Addgene plasmid #13273: pcDNA3-HA-14-3-3 epsilon
Depositing lab: Michael Yaffe. Depositing organization: Massachusetts Institute of Technology.
Backbone
  Vector backbone: pcDNA3
  Backbone manufacturer: Invitrogen
  Backbone size w/o insert (bp): 5446
  Vector type: Mammalian Expression
  Selectable markers: Neomycin (select with G418)
Growth in bacteria
  Bacterial resistance: Ampicillin, 100 μg/mL
  Growth temperature: 37°C
  Growth strain: DH5alpha
  Copy number: High Copy
Gene/Insert
  Gene/Insert name: 14-3-3 epsilon
  Species: H. sapiens (human)
  Entrez Gene: YWHAE (a.k.a. 14-3-3E, HEL2, KCIP-1, MDCR, MDS)
  Tag / fusion protein: HA (N terminal on insert)
  Cloning method: Restriction Enzyme; 5′ cloning site BamHI (unknown if destroyed); 3′ cloning site XhoI (unknown if destroyed)
  Sequencing primers: 5′ T7
Terms and licenses: Academic/Nonprofit Terms; Industry Terms: Not Available to Industry
How to cite: pcDNA3-HA-14-3-3 epsilon was a gift from Michael Yaffe (Addgene plasmid # 13273 ; http://n2t.net/addgene:13273 ; RRID:Addgene_13273)
